>Addgene plasmid #154551 | pEPYC0CM0452 | depositor full sequence | sequence record 299423 | pEPYC0CM0452 sequence 2208 bps
ACACTATCCCATATCACCAGCTCACCGTCTTTCATTGCCATACGAAATTCCGGATGAGCATTCATCAGGC
GGGCAAGAATGTGAATAAAGGCCGGATAAAACTTGTGCTTATTTTTCTTTACGGTCTTTAAAAAGGCCGT
AATATCCAGCTGAACGGTCTGGTTATAGGTACATTGAGCAACTGACTGAAATGCCTCAAAATGTTCTTTA
CGATGCCATTGGGATATATCAACGGTGGTATATCCAGTGATTTTTTTCTCCATTTTAGCTTCCTTAGCTC
CTGAAAATCTCGATAACTCAAAAAATACGCCCGGTAGTGATCTTATTTCATTATGGTGAAAGTTGGAACC
TCTTACGTGCCCGATCAACTCGAGTGCCACCTGACGTCTAAGAAACCATTATTATCATGACATTAACCTA
TAAAAATAGGCGTATCACGAGGCAGAATTTCAGATAAAAAAAATCCTTAGCTTTCGCTAAGGATGATTTC
TGGAATTCGGTCTCAGGAGGGAGGCGTGTCGTTTTAGTGAGGAGCAAGTGGATTCTCTCTGCCGACAGTG
GTCCCAAACTGACGTAAGGGATGACGCACAAACCACGTCTACAACTATATAAGGTTTTGCTATTCATTGA
AAGCAGTAGTGACTGATTTGTATATATACTCGAGACCCTGCAGTCCGGCAAAAAAGGGCAAGGTGTCACC
ACCCTGCCCTTTTTCTTTAAAACCGAAAAGATTACTTCGCGTTATGCAGGCTTCCTCGCTCACTGACTCG
CTGCGCTCGGTCGTTCGGCTGCGGCGAGCGGTATCAGCTCACTCAAAGGCGGTAATACGGTTATCCACAG
AATCAGGGGATAACGCAGGAAAGAACATGTGAGCAAAAGGCCAGCAAAAGGCCAGGAACCGTAAAAAGGC
CGCGTTGCTGGCGTTTTTCCACAGGCTCCGCCCCCCTGACGAGCATCACAAAAATCGACGCTCAAGTCAG
AGGTGGCGAAACCCGACAGGACTATAAAGATACCAGGCGTTTCCCCCTGGAAGCTCCCTCGTGCGCTCTC
CTGTTCCGACCCTGCCGCTTACCGGATACCTGTCCGCCTTTCTCCCTTCGGGAAGCGTGGCGCTTTCTCA
TAGCTCACGCTGTAGGTATCTCAGTTCGGTGTAGGTCGTTCGCTCCAAGCTGGGCTGTGTGCACGAACCC
CCCGTTCAGCCCGACCGCTGCGCCTTATCCGGTAACTATCGTCTTGAGTCCAACCCGGTAAGACACGACT
TATCGCCACTGGCAGCAGCCACTGGTAACAGGATTAGCAGAGCGAGGTATGTAGGCGGTGCTACAGAGTT
CTTGAAGTGGTGGCCTAACTACGGCTACACTAGAAGAACAGTATTTGGTATCTGCGCTCTGCTGAAGCCA
GTTACCTTCGGAAAAAGAGTTGGTAGCTCTTGATCCGGCAAACAAACCACCGCTGGTAGCGGTGGTTTTT
TTGTTTGCAAGCAGCAGATTACGCGCAGAAAAAAAGGATCTCAAGAAGATCCTTTGATCTTTTCTACGGG
GTCTGACGCTCAGTGGAACGAAAACTCACGTTAAGGGATTTTGGTCATGAGATTATCAAAAAGGATCTTC
ACCTAGATCCTTTTAAATTAAAAATGAAGTTTTAAATCAATCTAAAGTATATATGAGTAAACTTGGTCTG
ACAGCTCGAGGCTTGGATTCTCACCAATAAAAAACGCCCGGCGGCAACCGAGCGTTCTGAACAAATCCAG
ATGGAGTTCTGAGGTCATTACTGGATCTATCAACAGGAGTCCAAGCGAGCTCGATATCAAATTACGCCCC
GCCCTGCCACTCATCGCAGTACTGTTGTAATTCATTAAGCATTCTGCCGACATGGAAGCCATCACAAACG
GCATGATGAACCTGAATCGCCAGCGGCATCAGCACCTTGTCGCCTTGCGTATAATATTTGCCCATGGTGA
AAACGGGGGCGAAGAAGTTGTCCATATTGGCCACGTTTAAATCAAAACTGGTGAAACTCACCCAGGGATT
GGCTGAGACGAAAAACATATTCTCAATAAACCCTTTAGGGAAATAGGCCAGGTTTTCACCGTAACACGCC
ACATCTTGCGAATATATGTGTAGAAACTGCCGGAAATCGTCGTGGTATTCACTCCAGAGCGATGAAAACG
TTTCAGTTTGCTCATGGAAAACGGTGTAACAAGGGTGA
Features (pLannotate 1.2.2; 8 found; start..end, strand, type, name):
    264..361     -  promoter       cat promoter: promoter of the E. coli cat gene encoding chloramphenicol acetyltransferase
    447..490     -  terminator     bacterial terminator: putative bacterial transcription terminator
    544..568     +  promoter       CaMV 35S promoter (fragment): strong constitutive promoter from cauliflower mosaic virus
    568..591     +  promoter       CaMV 35S promoter (fragment): strong constitutive promoter from cauliflower mosaic virus
    674..731     +  terminator     his operon terminator: This putative transcriptin terminator from the E. coli his operon has a 2-bp deletion introduced during synthesis. Its efficiency has not been determined.
    926..1514    -  rep_origin     ori: high-copy-number ColE1/pMB1/pBR322/pUC origin of replication
   1697..1791    -  terminator     lambda t0 terminator: transcription terminator from phage lambda
   1815..263     -  CDS            cat (across the origin): CAT_ECOLX - Experimental evidence at protein level: Swiss-Prot protein existence level 1. This enzyme is an effector of chloramphenicol resistance in bacteria. From Escherichia coli. This protein is used as a marker in many commonly used cloning vectors, such as pACYC184.
