[The description below was written by a language model from this plasmid's Addgene catalogue record and pLannotate feature annotations shown in this document.]
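Description:
pEPYC0CM0452 is a small (about 2.2 kb) synthetic-biology plasmid that stores a single standardised DNA part, a Phytobricks Level 0 part, in the pUAP1 universal acceptor backbone. It is propagated in E. coli from a high-copy ColE1/pUC-type origin and selected with chloramphenicol. Resistance comes from a cat (chloramphenicol acetyltransferase) gene driven by its native cat promoter and followed by the phage lambda t0 terminator. A putative bacterial terminator and a his operon terminator flank the cloning region, which presumably insulates the stored part from read-through transcription from the backbone.

The insert is MinSyn_051, a fully synthetic sequence cloned through BpiI sites that were destroyed during assembly, as is usual for Type IIS (Golden Gate-style) cloning into an acceptor vector. The record does not describe the composition of MinSyn_051. However, the associated work concerns the rational design of minimal synthetic promoters for plants, and the part lies in a short region between the two insulating terminators. Automated annotation finds two adjacent short fragments matching the CaMV 35S promoter there, consistent with a compact synthetic promoter that incorporates 35S-derived elements, possibly core promoter sequence. No coding sequence, reporter, plant selection marker or T-DNA borders are annotated, so the plasmid is not itself a plant expression or transformation vector. It is a source of a modular regulatory part intended to be released and combined with other standard parts, such as coding sequences and terminators, in hierarchical assemblies that build plant transcription units. The specific activity or expression strength of MinSyn_051 is not stated in the record.
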