Addgene plasmid #154551: pEPYC0CM0452
Purpose: Phytobricks Level 0 part
Depositing lab: Nicola Patron. Depositing organization: Earlham Institute. Publication: Rational design of minimal synthetic promoters for plants. Cai YM, Kallam K, Tidd H, Gendarini G, Salzman A, Patron NJ. Nucleic Acids Res. 2020 Aug 28. pii: 5897334. doi: 10.1093/nar/gkaa682. PubMed 32856047.
Backbone
  Vector backbone: pUAP1
  Vector type: Synthetic Biology
Growth in bacteria
  Bacterial resistance: Chloramphenicol, 25 μg/mL
  Growth temperature: 37°C
  Growth strain: NEB Stable
  Copy number: High Copy
Gene/Insert
  Gene/Insert name: MinSyn_051
  Species: Synthetic
  Cloning method: Restriction Enzyme; 5′ cloning site BpiI (destroyed during cloning); 3′ cloning site BpiI (destroyed during cloning)
Terms and licenses: Academic/Nonprofit Terms; Industry Terms: Not Available to Industry
Depositor comments: Please visit https://www.biorxiv.org/content/10.1101/2020.05.14.095406v1 for bioRxiv preprint.
How to cite: pEPYC0CM0452 was a gift from Nicola Patron (Addgene plasmid # 154551 ; http://n2t.net/addgene:154551 ; RRID:Addgene_154551)
